>Addgene plasmid #128994 | pMM0619 | addgene full sequence | sequence record 258778 | Addgene NGS Result
GGATCCTAACTCGAGATCGAGCTGAGCATGAGACGGAAATCTGCTCGTCAGTGGTGCTCACACTGACGAA
TCATGTACAGATCATACCGATGACTGCCTGGCGACTCACAACTAAGCAAGACAGCCGGAACCAGCGCCGG
CGAACACCACTGCATATATGGCATATCACAACAGTCCAACTAGTGCACTGCAGTACAGCGGCCGCGATTA
TCAAAAAGGATCTTCACCTAGATCCTTTTAAATTAAAAATGAAGTTTTAAATCAATCTAAAGTATATATG
AGTAAACTTGGTCTGACAGTTACCAATGCTTAATCAGTGAGGCACCTATCTCAGCGATCTGTCTATTTCG
TTCATCCATAGTTGCCTGACTCCCCGTCGTGTAGATAACTACGATACGGGAGGGCTTACCATCTGGCCCC
AGTGCTGCAATGATACCGCGGGACCCACGCTCACCGGCTCCAGATTTATCAGCAATAAACCAGCCAGCCG
GAAGGGCCGAGCGCAGAAGTGGTCCTGCAACTTTATCCGCCTCCATCCAGTCTATTAATTGTTGCCGGGA
AGCTAGAGTAAGTAGTTCGCCAGTTAATAGTTTGCGCAACGTTGTTGCCATTGCTACAGGCATCGTGGTG
TCACGCTCGTCGTTTGGTATGGCTTCATTCAGCTCCGGTTCCCAACGATCAAGGCGAGTTACATGATCCC
CCATGTTGTGCAAAAAAGCGGTTAGCTCCTTCGGTCCTCCGATCGTTGTCAGAAGTAAGTTGGCCGCAGT
GTTATCACTCATGGTTATGGCAGCACTGCATAATTCTCTTACTGTCATGCCATCCGTAAGATGCTTTTCT
GTGACTGGTGAGTACTCAACCAAGTCATTCTGAGAATAGTGTATGCGGCGACCGAGTTGCTCTTGCCCGG
CGTCAATACGGGATAATACCGCGCCACATAGCAGAACTTTAAAAGTGCTCATCATTGGAAAACGTTCTTC
GGGGCGAAAACTCTCAAGGATCTTACCGCTGTTGAGATCCAGTTCGATGTAACCCACTCGTGCACCCAAC
TGATCTTCAGCATCTTTTACTTTCACCAGCGTTTCTGGGTGAGCAAAAACAGGAAGGCAAAATGCCGCAA
AAAAGGGAATAAGGGCGACACGGAAATGTTGAATACTCATACTCTTCCTTTTTCAATATTATTGAAGCAT
TTATCAGGGTTATTGTCTCATGAGCGGATACATATTTGAATGTATTTAGAAAAATAAACAAATAGGGGTT
CCGCGCACATTTCCCCGAAAAGTGCCACCTGTCATGACCAAAATCCCTTAACGTGAGTTTTCGTTCCACT
GAGCGTCAGACCCCGTAGAAAAGATCAAAGGATCTTCTTGAGATCCTTTTTTTCTGCGCGTAATCTGCTG
CTTGCAAACAAAAAAACCACCGCTACCAGCGGTGGTTTGTTTGCCGGATCAAGAGCTACCAACTCTTTTT
CCGAAGGTAACTGGCTTCAGCAGAGCGCAGATACCAAATACTGTTCTTCTAGTGTAGCCGTAGTTAGGCC
ACCACTTCAAGAACTCTGTAGCACCGCCTACATACCTCGCTCTGCTAATCCTGTTACCAGTGGCTGCTGC
CAGTGGCGATAAGTCGTGTCTTACCGGGTTGGACTCAAGACGATAGTTACCGGATAAGGCGCAGCGGTCG
GGCTGAACGGGGGGTTCGTGCACACAGCCCAGCTTGGAGCGAACGACCTACACCGAACTGAGATACCTAC
AGCGTGAGCTATGAGAAAGCGCCACGCTTCCCGAAGGGAGAAAGGCGGACAGGTATCCGGTAAGCGGCAG
GGTCGGAACAGGAGAGCGCACGAGGGAGCTTCCAGGGGGAAACGCCTGGTATCTTTATAGTCCTGTCGGG
TTTCGCCACCTCTGACTTGAGCGTCGATTTTTGTGATGCTCGTCAGGGGGGCGGAGCCTATGGAAAAACG
CCAGCAACGCGGCCTTTTTACGGTTCCTGGCCTTTTGCTGGCCTTTTGCTCACATGTTCTTTCCTGCGTT
ATCCCCTGATTCTGTGGATAACCGTGCGGCCGCCCCTGAATTCGCATCTAGAATAAATCGCAGCCAAGTG
AGTGAATAGATGACGCACCACGGTCAGACACGGCCACATCGTATCTCACAGGAGCAAGCGCGATAGGAGC
ACTCACACATAGTACGGTGATCCGCTGACTCCTTTGCCCAAATAAGACGTGAGCCCGTCTCAGATGCACA
CACTGGCTTAAGATGACAACGACTAGAGATCTATGTGA
Features (pLannotate 1.2.2; 3 found; start..end, strand, type, name):
    300..1160    -  CDS            AmpR: β-lactamase; bla; confers resistance to ampicillin, carbenicillin, and related antibiotics
   1161..1265    -  promoter       AmpR promoter: bla
   1368..1956    +  rep_origin     ori: high-copy-number ColE1/pMB1/pBR322/pUC origin of replication
