[The description below was written by a language model from this plasmid's Addgene catalogue record and pLannotate feature annotations shown in this document.]
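Description:
pMM0619 is a small (about 2.3 kb) cassette-level plasmid from a yeast optogenetic toolkit built for controlling gene expression in Saccharomyces cerevisiae. It is catalogued as a yeast expression vector, but it is better understood as an assembly part. Its recorded content is a spacer sequence flanked by the ConL2 and ConRE connectors, carried on a minimal bacterial backbone, and no separate named backbone is given. The feature table shows only three annotated elements: a β-lactamase (AmpR) coding sequence with its native bla promoter, conferring ampicillin resistance, and a high-copy ColE1/pUC-type origin of replication for propagation in E. coli. No yeast origin, centromere, integration homology or auxotrophic marker is annotated. The plasmid itself therefore does not appear designed for maintenance or selection in yeast.

The spacer and its connectors are not picked up by the automated annotation and presumably lie in the unannotated stretches of the sequence. The record does not describe the spacer's composition, and no promoter, coding sequence or terminator is listed as payload. In hierarchical yeast toolkit cloning schemes, left and right connector sequences define the order in which individual cassettes are joined into multigene plasmids. A spacer cassette acts as a non-coding placeholder that bridges connector positions when fewer transcriptional units are being assembled than the destination layout expects. Here the ConL2 and ConRE pairing suggests it fills the positions from the second left connector through to the end connector, letting a smaller set of cassettes close correctly into a multigene assembly. The cloning sites used to build it are recorded as unknown.
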