Addgene plasmid #128994: pMM0619
Purpose: Spacer cassette plasmid flanked by ConL2 and ConRE
Depositing lab: Megan McClean. Depositing organization: University of Wisconsin, Madison. Publication: A yeast optogenetic toolkit (yOTK) for gene expression control in Saccharomyces cerevisiae. An-Adirekkun JM, Stewart CJ, Geller SH, Patel MT, Melendez J, Oakes BL, Noyes MB, McClean MN. Biotechnol Bioeng. 2019 Dec 2. doi: 10.1002/bit.27234. PubMed 31788779.
Backbone
  Vector backbone: NA
  Vector type: Yeast Expression
Growth in bacteria
  Bacterial resistance: Ampicillin, 100 μg/mL
  Growth temperature: 37°C
  Growth strain: DH5alpha
  Copy number: High Copy
Gene/Insert
  Gene/Insert name: ConL2-Spacer-ConRE-AmpR-Col-E1
  Species: S. cerevisiae (budding yeast)
  Cloning method: Restriction Enzyme; 5′ cloning site unknown (unknown if destroyed); 3′ cloning site unknown (unknown if destroyed)
Terms and licenses: Academic/Nonprofit Terms; Industry Terms: Not Available to Industry
How to cite: pMM0619 was a gift from Megan McClean (Addgene plasmid # 128994 ; http://n2t.net/addgene:128994 ; RRID:Addgene_128994)
